LOCUS       Exported 2245 bp ds-DNA circular SYN 13-MAY-2021
DEFINITION  BB2 Linker containing between FS1 and FS2 the BB3 linker with FSA
            and FSF.
ACCESSION   .
VERSION     .
KEYWORDS    BB2_L_12_syn_A_F
SOURCE      synthetic DNA construct
  ORGANISM  synthetic DNA construct
REFERENCE   1 (bases 1 to 2245)
  AUTHORS   Sarkari P, Marx H, Blumhoff ML, Mattanovich D, Sauer M, Steiger MG
  TITLE     An efficient tool for metabolic pathway construction and gene
            integration for Aspergillus niger.
  JOURNAL   Bioresour Technol. 2017 May 4. pii: S0960-8524(17)30643-0. doi:
            10.1016/j.biortech.2017.05.004.
  PUBMED    28533066
REFERENCE   2 (bases 1 to 2245)
  AUTHORS   .
  TITLE     Direct Submission
  JOURNAL   Exported May 13, 2021 from SnapGene Server 1.1.58
            http://www.snapgene.com
FEATURES             Location/Qualifiers
     source          1..2245
                     /organism="synthetic DNA construct"
                     /mol_type="other DNA"
     primer_bind     1..17
                     /label=M13 fwd
                     /note="common sequencing primer, one of multiple similar
                     variants"
     primer_bind     complement(304..320)
                     /label=M13 rev
                     /note="common sequencing primer, one of multiple similar
                     variants"
     primer_bind     complement(304..320)
                     /label=M13 Reverse
                     /note="In lacZ gene. Also called M13-rev"
     terminator      368..399
                     /label=tonB terminator
                     /note="bidirectional E. coli tonB-P14 transcription
                     terminator"
     promoter        400..502
                     /label=cat promoter
                     /note="promoter of the E. coli cat gene encoding
                     chloramphenicol acetyltransferase"
     CDS             503..1363
                     /codon_start=1
                     /gene="bla"
                     /product="beta-lactamase"
                     /label=AmpR
                     /note="confers resistance to ampicillin, carbenicillin, and
                     related antibiotics"
                     /translation="MSIQHFRVALIPFFAAFCLPVFAHPETLVKVKDAEDQLGARVGYI
                     ELDLNSGKILESLRPEERFPMMSTFKVLLCGAVLSRIDAGQEQLGRRIHYSQNDLVEYS
                     PVTEKHLTDGMTVRELCSAAITMSDNTAANLLLATIGGPKELTAFLHNMGDHVTRLDRW
                     EPELNEAIPNDERDTTMPVAMATTLRKLLTGELLTLASRQQLIDWMEADKVAGSLLRSA
                     LPAGWFIADKSGAGERGSRGIIAALGPDGKPSRIVVIYTTGSQATMDERNRQIAEIGAS
                     LIKHW"
     primer_bind     complement(721..740)
                     /label=Amp-R
                     /note="Ampicillin resistance gene, reverse primer"
     terminator      1579..1606
                     /label=T7Te terminator
                     /note="phage T7 early transcription terminator"
     rep_origin      complement(1618..2205)
                     /direction=LEFT
                     /label=ori
                     /note="high-copy-number ColE1/pMB1/pBR322/pUC origin of
                     replication"
     primer_bind     complement(1698..1717)
                     /label=pBR322ori-F
                     /note="pBR322 origin, forward primer"
     primer_bind     2245..17
                     /label=M13 Forward
                     /note="In lacZ gene. Also called M13-F20 or M13 (-21)
                     Forward"
ORIGIN
        1 gtaaaacgac ggccagttta tctagtcagc ttgattctag ctgatcgtgg accggaaggt
       61 gagccagtga gttgattgca gtccagttac gctggagtct gaggctcgtc ctgaatgata
      121 tgcggcctcg atcgaagacg cggagcgcaa aaaaccccgc ccctgacagg gcggggtttt
      181 ttcgcgatcg gagaccggat ccctcgaggg tctccgcttc atggcgtctt cccgggcgcg
      241 tgatcttacg gcattatacg tatgatcggt ccacgatcag ctagattatc tagtcagctt
      301 gatgtcatag ctgtttcctg aggctcaata ctgaccattt aaatcatacc tgacctccat
      361 agcagaaagt caaaagcctc cgaccggagg cttttgactt gatcggcacg taagaggttc
      421 caactttcac cataatgaaa taagatcact accgggcgta ttttttgagt tatcgagatt
      481 ttcaggagct aaggaagcta aaatgagtat tcaacatttc cgtgtcgccc ttattccctt
      541 ttttgcggca ttttgccttc ctgtttttgc tcacccagaa acgctggtga aagtaaaaga
      601 tgctgaagat cagttgggtg cacgagtggg ttacatcgaa ctggatctca acagcggtaa
      661 gatccttgag agtttacgcc ccgaagaacg ttttccaatg atgagcactt ttaaagttct
      721 gctatgtggc gcggtattat cccgtattga cgccgggcaa gagcaactcg gtcgccgcat
      781 acactattct cagaatgact tggttgagta ctcaccagtc acagaaaagc atctcacgga
      841 tggcatgaca gtaagagaat tatgcagtgc tgccataacc atgagtgata acactgcggc
      901 caacttactt ctggcaacga tcggaggacc gaaggagcta accgcttttt tgcacaacat
      961 gggggatcat gtaactcgcc ttgatcgttg ggaaccggag ctgaatgaag ccataccaaa
     1021 cgacgagcgt gacaccacga tgcctgtagc aatggcaaca acgttgcgca aactattaac
     1081 tggcgaacta cttactctag cttcccggca acaattaata gactggatgg aggcggataa
     1141 agttgcagga tcacttctgc gctcggccct cccggctggc tggtttattg ctgataaatc
     1201 tggagccggt gagcgtgggt ctcgcggtat cattgcagca ctggggccag atggtaagcc
     1261 ctcccgcatc gtagttatct acacgacggg gagtcaggca actatggatg aacgaaatag
     1321 acagatcgct gagataggtg cctcactgat taagcattgg taatgagggc ccaaatgtaa
     1381 tcacctggct caccttcggg tgggcctttc ttgaggacct aaatgtaatc acctggctca
     1441 ccttcgggtg ggcctttctt gaggacctaa atgtaatcac ctggctcacc ttcgggtggg
     1501 cctttcttga ggacctaaat gtaatcacct ggctcacctt cgggtgggcc tttcttgagg
     1561 acctaaatgt aatcacctgg ctcaccttcg ggtgggcctt tctgcgttgc tggcgttttt
     1621 ccataggctc cgcccccctg acgagcatca caaaaatcga tgctcaagtc agaggtggcg
     1681 aaacccgaca ggactataaa gataccaggc gtttccccct ggaagctccc tcgtgcgctc
     1741 tcctgttccg accctgccgc ttaccggata cctgtccgcc tttctccctt cgggaagcgt
     1801 ggcgctttct catagctcac gctgtaggta tctcagttcg gtgtaggtcg ttcgctccaa
     1861 gctgggctgt gtgcacgaac cccccgttca gcccgaccgc tgcgccttat ccggtaacta
     1921 tcgtcttgag tccaacccgg taagacacga cttatcgcca ctggcagcag ccactggtaa
     1981 caggattagc agagcgaggt atgtaggcgg tgctacagag ttcttgaagt ggtggcctaa
     2041 ctacggctac actagaagaa cagtatttgg tatctgcgct ctgctgaagc cagttacctc
     2101 ggaaaaagag ttggtagctc ttgatccggc aaacaaacca ccgctggtag cggtggtttt
     2161 tttgtttgca agcagcagat tacgcgcaga aaaaaaggat ctcaagaaga tcctttgatt
     2221 ttctaccgaa gaaaggccca cccgt
//
