[The description below was written by a language model from this plasmid's Addgene catalogue record and the feature table of its GenBank file.]
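Description:
BB2_L_12_syn_A_F is an empty bacterial backbone from a modular cloning toolkit developed for metabolic pathway construction and gene integration in Aspergillus niger. It is a "BB2 linker" plasmid. Between the fusion sites FS1 and FS2, which define a level-2 (BB2) position, it carries the BB3 linker bounded by fusion sites FSA and FSF. In hierarchical assembly schemes of this kind, fusion sites are short defined overhang sequences that set the order and orientation in which parts are joined. A linker module like this one therefore appears to bridge the BB2 and BB3 assembly levels. The record does not state the cloning method or the enzymes involved. There is no gene insert, eukaryotic promoter or fungal selection marker in the annotation, so the plasmid serves as a cloning intermediate in E. coli rather than an expression construct, despite being catalogued as "bacterial expression".

The annotated feature table shows a minimal synthetic-style vector. It has a high-copy ColE1/pUC-type origin of replication and a beta-lactamase gene (AmpR) driven by the cat promoter for ampicillin selection. The tonB bidirectional terminator and the T7Te terminator flank the marker and insulate it from neighbouring regions. M13 forward and reverse primer sites bracket a region of roughly 300 bp that presumably holds the linker and fusion sites, although these are not annotated individually.

The sequence record is 2245 bp, whereas the catalogue lists a backbone size of 3147 bp. The repository's sequencing also found that this backbone differs from the other BB2_L_12 constructs in the series, and the depositor stated that the difference should not affect function.
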