Addgene plasmid #90272: BB2_L_12_syn_A_F
Purpose: (Empty Backbone) BB2 Linker containing between FS1 and FS2 the BB3 linker with FSA and FSF
Depositing lab: Michael Sauer. Depositing organization: Universitaet fur Bodenkultur Wien (BOKU-WIEN). Publication: An efficient tool for metabolic pathway construction and gene integration for Aspergillus niger. Sarkari P, Marx H, Blumhoff ML, Mattanovich D, Sauer M, Steiger MG. Bioresour Technol. 2017 May 4. pii: S0960-8524(17)30643-0. doi: 10.1016/j.biortech.2017.05.004. PubMed 28533066.
Backbone
  Vector backbone: BB2_L_12_syn_A_F
  Backbone size (bp): 3147
  Vector type: Bacterial Expression
Growth in bacteria
  Bacterial resistance: Ampicillin, 100 μg/mL
  Growth temperature: 37°C
  Growth strain: DH5alpha
  Copy number: Unknown
Gene/Insert
  Cloning method: Unknown
  Sequencing primers: 5′ CATTAATGCAGCTGGCAC; 3′ GGTTATTGTCTCATGAGCGG
Terms and licenses: Academic/Nonprofit Terms; Industry Terms: Not Available to Industry
Depositor comments: Addgene's sequencing results found that the plasmid backbone differs from other BB2_L_12 constructs in this paper. The depositor has confirmed that this difference should not affect functionality.
How to cite: BB2_L_12_syn_A_F was a gift from Michael Sauer (Addgene plasmid # 90272 ; http://n2t.net/addgene:90272 ; RRID:Addgene_90272)
